>Addgene plasmid #78911 | HA-BAP1-S63C-GFP | addgene partial sequence | sequence record 150408 | CMV-F 5'-CGCAAATGGGCGGTAGGCGTG-3'
ACCGTCAGATCCGCTAGCGCTACCGGACTCAGATCTCGAGCTCAAGCTTCGAATTCCAATGGCTTACCCA
TACGATGTTCCAGATTACGCTATGAATAAGGGCTGGCTGGAGCTGGAGAGCGACCCAGGCCTCTTCACCC
TGCTCGTGGAAGATTTCGGTGTCAAGGGGGTGCAAGTGGAGGAGATCTACGACCTTCAGAGCAAATGTCA
GGGCCCTGTATATGGATTTATCTTCCTGTTCAAATGGATCGAAGAGCGCCGGTCCCGGCGAAAGGTCTGT
ACCTTGGTGGATGATACGTCCGTGATTGATGATGATATTGTGAATAACATGTTCTTTGCCCACCAGCTGA
TACCCAACTCTTGTGCAACTCATGCCTTGCTGAGCGTGCTCCTGAACTGCAGCAGCGTGGACCTGGGACC
CACCCTGAGTCGCATGAAGGACTTCACCAAGGGTTTCAGCCCTGAGAGCAAAGGATATGCGATTGGCAAT
GCCCCGGAGTTGGCCAAGGCCCATAATAGCCATGCCAGGCCCGAGCCACGTCACCTCCCTGAGAAGCAGA
ATGGCCTTAGTGCAGTGCGGACCATGGAGGCGTTCCACTTTGTCAGCTATGTGCCTATCACAGGCCGGCT
CTTTGAGCTGGATGGGCTGAAGGTCTACCCCATTGACCATGGGCCCTGGGGGGAGGACGAGGAGTGGACA
GACAAGGCCCGGCGGGTCATCATGGAGCGTATCGGCCTCGCCACTGCAGGG
