>Addgene plasmid #78911 | HA-BAP1-S63C-GFP | addgene partial sequence | sequence record 150409 | EGFP-N 5'-CGTCGCCGTCCAGCTCGACCAG-3'
CCTTGCTCACCATGGTGGCGACCGGTGGATCCGCCTGGCGCTTGGCCTTGTAGGGGCGAGAGCGTTTCCG
CCGGTCAGGCTTCCTCTGCTTGTGGAGCCGGCCGATGCTGACCCCTTGGCGCCGCCGCACGGAGATGTTC
TGCTCCACTAGGTTGGCCAGCATGCCTTCCTGAGCCAGCATGGAGATAAAGGTGCAGATGAACTCATCGT
AGTTGTGGGTCCTTCTCTGGTCATCAATCTTGAACTTCTTCCTCTTCTCTACCTCCTCCTTGAGGCACGC
CTCATAGTTTGCAATCTCAGCCTCCACACACTTCAGCAGTGCCAGCAGCTCCTTGGGTGAGTATTTCTCC
CCACTCAAGGGCTCGCCAGGCCTCACCATCCCCGTCTTCTCTCTGCTGTCCGTGGCTTCCACGACCTCCT
TCTCCACTGGGCTGCTGGACCCCTGGCTGCCTTGGATTGGTCTGATGGAGGGCGAGGAACCCTTCCCACC
CTCTGTCAGCGCCAGGGGACTCAGCACCCCATCCTCAGCCAGGTGCAGCAGGCCTGTGCTGATGACAGGA
CCCAGATCACGGACAGCACGGTTGTAGCGTATGCAGTCAACACGCAGCAGGCTGTCATCCTCTCCAAAAA
GCACCTTGGAGATGTGGGAGGTGACAGGGCTGGAGGGCCGCGTCGGGTTGGCTGAGCGGATAGGCGAGCG
CAGTGGCGAGTTGAAAGCACTGCCGATCTCAGAGGCCGTGTCTGTACTCTCATTGCTGGG
