[The description below was written by a language model from this plasmid's Addgene catalogue record.]
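Description:
HA-BAP1-S63C-GFP is a mammalian expression plasmid built on the Clontech pEGFP-N1 backbone (about 4.7 kb without insert). It carries human BAP1, the BRCA1-associated protein 1 deubiquitinase, cloned between the EcoRI and BamHI sites of the polylinker. Transcription is driven by the CMV immediate-early promoter, which gives strong constitutive expression in most mammalian cell lines. The coding sequence has an HA epitope tag at its N terminus and is joined in frame at its C terminus to the backbone-encoded EGFP. The resulting protein can therefore be followed by live or fixed-cell fluorescence and detected or immunoprecipitated through the HA tag. The plasmid is maintained at high copy in E. coli under kanamycin selection. In pEGFP-N1-type vectors the same resistance cassette also confers neomycin resistance, so G418 can be used to select stably transfected mammalian cells.

The insert carries a point mutation at serine 63. The plasmid name and the mutation field both give this as S63C, whereas the purpose line describes it as S63E; the record does not resolve the discrepancy, so the substitution should be confirmed by sequencing before use. The associated publication concerns germline BAP1 mutations and their effect on the protein's role in DNA double-strand break repair. This suggests the construct is meant for comparing the localisation and repair-related behaviour of this variant with wild-type BAP1 in transfected cells. No feature table was supplied, so details beyond the catalogue fields, such as the linker between BAP1 and EGFP or whether the cloning sites remain intact, are not stated.
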