Addgene plasmid #78911: HA-BAP1-S63C-GFP
Purpose: Mammalian expression of BAP1 with S63E and an EGFP fusion
Depositing lab: Michael Hendzel. Depositing organization: University of Alberta. Publication: Germline mutations in BAP1 impair its function in DNA double-strand break repair. Ismail IH, Davidson R, Gagne JP, Xu ZZ, Poirier GG, Hendzel MJ. Cancer Res. 2014 Aug 15;74(16):4282-94. doi: 10.1158/0008-5472.CAN-13-3109. Epub 2014 Jun 3. PubMed 24894717.
Backbone
  Vector backbone: pEGFP-N1
  Backbone manufacturer: Clontech
  Backbone size w/o insert (bp): 4700
  Vector type: Mammalian Expression
  Selectable markers: Neomycin (select with G418)
Growth in bacteria
  Bacterial resistance: Kanamycin, 50 μg/mL
  Growth temperature: 37°C
  Growth strain: DH5alpha
  Copy number: High Copy
Gene/Insert
  Gene/Insert name: BAP1
  Species: H. sapiens (human)
  Mutation: S63C
  Entrez Gene: BAP1 (a.k.a. HUCEP-13, KURIS, TPDS1, UBM2, UCHL2, UVM2, hucep-6)
  Promoter: CMV
  Tag / fusion protein: HA (N terminal on insert); EGFP (C terminal on backbone)
  Cloning method: Restriction Enzyme; 5′ cloning site EcoRI (unknown if destroyed); 3′ cloning site BamHI (unknown if destroyed)
  Sequencing primers: 5′ CMV-F; 3′ SV40pA-R
Terms and licenses: Academic/Nonprofit Terms; Industry Terms: Not Available to Industry
How to cite: HA-BAP1-S63C-GFP was a gift from Michael Hendzel (Addgene plasmid # 78911 ; http://n2t.net/addgene:78911 ; RRID:Addgene_78911)
